Addgene plasmid #51472: GFP-P4M-SidMx2
Purpose: Biosensor for PtdIns4P
Depositing lab: Tamas Balla. Publication: A novel probe for phosphatidylinositol 4-phosphate reveals multiple pools beyond the Golgi. Hammond GR, Machner MP, Balla T. J Cell Biol. 2014 Apr 7. 10.1083/jcb.201312072 PubMed 24711504.
Backbone
  Vector backbone: pEGFP-N1
  Backbone manufacturer: Clontech
  Vector type: Mammalian Expression
  Selectable markers: Neomycin (select with G418)
Growth in bacteria
  Bacterial resistance: Kanamycin, 50 μg/mL
  Growth temperature: 37°C
  Growth strain: DH5alpha
  Copy number: High Copy
Gene/Insert 1
  Gene/Insert name: P4M-SidM(546-647)
  Species: Legionella pneumophila
  Insert size (bp): 321
  GenBank ID: DQ845395.1
  Promoter: CMV
  Tag / fusion protein: EGFP (N terminal on insert)
  Cloning method: Restriction Enzyme; 5′ cloning site EcoRI (not destroyed); 3′ cloning site SalI (not destroyed)
  Sequencing primers: 5′ EGFP-C; 3′ SV40-R
Gene/Insert 2
  Gene/Insert name: P4M-SidM(546-647)
  Species: Legionella pneumophila
  Insert size (bp): 321
  GenBank ID: DQ845395.1
  Promoter: CMV
  Cloning method: Restriction Enzyme; 5′ cloning site SalI (not destroyed); 3′ cloning site BamHI (not destroyed)
  Sequencing primers: 5′ EGFP-C; 3′ SV40-R
Terms and licenses: Academic/Nonprofit Terms; Industry Terms: Not Available to Industry
How to cite: GFP-P4M-SidMx2 was a gift from Tamas Balla (Addgene plasmid # 51472 ; http://n2t.net/addgene:51472 ; RRID:Addgene_51472)
