[The description below was written by a language model from this plasmid's Addgene catalogue record and pLannotate feature annotations shown in this document.]
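Description:
GFP-P4M-SidMx2 is a mammalian expression plasmid of about 5.4 kb that encodes a fluorescent biosensor for the lipid phosphatidylinositol 4-phosphate (PtdIns4P). The catalogue lists the backbone as pEGFP-N1. However, the feature table places EGFP upstream of the multiple cloning site remnant and the inserts, and the tag is recorded as N-terminal, an arrangement more typical of a C-series EGFP fusion vector. The plasmid is maintained in E. coli through a high-copy ColE1/pUC-type origin and also carries an f1 phage origin. A single NeoR/KanR (Tn5 aminoglycoside phosphotransferase) gene serves both hosts. A bacterial promoter drives it to give kanamycin resistance, and the SV40 enhancer/early promoter, with an HSV TK polyadenylation signal, drives it to give G418 resistance in mammalian cells. The short ble, bGH poly(A) and SV40 large T antigen annotations are fragmentary matches and look like backbone remnants rather than functional elements.

The expression cassette uses the human CMV immediate-early enhancer and promoter and ends in an SV40 poly(A) signal. It encodes EGFP followed by two tandem copies of P4M, the high-affinity PtdIns4P-binding module of the Legionella pneumophila effector SidM (DrrA), residues 546–647. The first copy was cloned between EcoRI and SalI and the second between SalI and BamHI, giving a single EGFP-P4M-P4M fusion protein. Tandem duplication of a lipid-binding domain is generally used to increase avidity for membranes containing the target lipid. When expressed in mammalian cells, the probe is used in fluorescence microscopy to visualise the distribution of PtdIns4P, and the associated work used it to reveal PtdIns4P pools beyond the Golgi.
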