Features (pLannotate 1.2.2; 16 found; start..end, strand, type, name):
     61..364     +  enhancer       CMV enhancer: human cytomegalovirus immediate early enhancer
    365..568     +  promoter       CMV promoter: human cytomegalovirus (CMV) immediate early promoter
    613..1329    +  CDS            EGFP: EGFP is a basic (constitutively fluorescent) green fluorescent protein published in 1996, derived from Aequorea victoria. It is reported to be a rapidly-maturing weak dimer with moderate acid sensitivity.
   1330..1366    +  misc_feature   MCS (fragment): multiple cloning site
   1393..1698    +  CDS            P4M: high-affinity phosphatidylinositol 4-phosphate binding module of SidM (DrrA) from Legionella pneumophila (Hammond et al., 2014)
   1744..2049    +  CDS            P4M: high-affinity phosphatidylinositol 4-phosphate binding module of SidM (DrrA) from Legionella pneumophila (Hammond et al., 2014)
   2075..2159    +  CDS            large T antigen (fragment): large T antigen from SV40 (simian virus 40)
   2182..2303    +  polyA_signal   SV40 poly(A) signal: SV40 polyadenylation signal
   2337..2765    -  rep_origin     f1 ori (sequence partly withheld): f1 bacteriophage origin of replication; arrow indicates direction of (+) strand synthesis
   2792..2896    +  promoter       AmpR promoter: bla
   2898..3255    +  promoter       SV40 promoter: SV40 enhancer and early promoter
   3290..4084    +  CDS            NeoR/KanR: aminoglycoside phosphotransferase from Tn5; aph(3')-II (or nptII); confers resistance to neomycin, kanamycin, and G418 (Geneticin®)
   4105..4257    +  CDS            ble (fragment): BLE_KLEPN - Experimental evidence at protein level: Swiss-Prot protein existence level 1. Binding protein with a strong affinity to the bleomycin family of antibiotics. Binds to CL990; an antimitotic-antibiotic compound. From Klebsiella pneumoniae.
   4316..4363    +  polyA_signal   HSV TK poly(A) signal: herpes simplex virus thymidine kinase polyadenylation signal (Cole and Stacy, 1985)
   4454..4470    -  polyA_signal   bGH poly(A) signal (fragment): bovine growth hormone polyadenylation signal
   4692..5280    +  rep_origin     ori: high-copy-number ColE1/pMB1/pBR322/pUC origin of replication
>Addgene plasmid #51472 | GFP-P4M-SidMx2 | addgene full sequence | sequence record 457352 | Addgene NGS Result
TAGTTATTAATAGTAATCAATTACGGGGTCATTAGTTCATAGCCCATATATGGAGTTCCGCGTTACATAA
CTTACGGTAAATGGCCCGCCTGGCTGACCGCCCAACGACCCCCGCCCATTGACGTCAATAATGACGTATG
TTCCCATAGTAACGCCAATAGGGACTTTCCATTGACGTCAATGGGTGGAGTATTTACGGTAAACTGCCCA
CTTGGCAGTACATCAAGTGTATCATATGCCAAGTACGCCCCCTATTGACGTCAATGACGGTAAATGGCCC
GCCTGGCATTATGCCCAGTACATGACCTTATGGGACTTTCCTACTTGGCAGTACATCTACGTATTAGTCA
TCGCTATTACCATGGTGATGCGGTTTTGGCAGTACATCAATGGGCGTGGATAGCGGTTTGACTCACGGGG
ATTTCCAAGTCTCCACCCCATTGACGTCAATGGGAGTTTGTTTTGGCACCAAAATCAACGGGACTTTCCA
AAATGTCGTAACAACTCCGCCCCATTGACGCAAATGGGCGGTAGGCGTGTACGGTGGGAGGTCTATATAA
GCAGAGCTGGTTTAGTGAACCGTCAGATCCGCTAGCGCTACCGGTCGCCACCATGGTGAGCAAGGGCGAG
GAGCTGTTCACCGGGGTGGTGCCCATCCTGGTCGAGCTGGACGGCGACGTAAACGGCCACAAGTTCAGCG
TGTCCGGCGAGGGCGAGGGCGATGCCACCTACGGCAAGCTGACCCTGAAGTTCATCTGCACCACCGGCAA
GCTGCCCGTGCCCTGGCCCACCCTCGTGACCACCCTGACCTACGGCGTGCAGTGCTTCAGCCGCTACCCC
GACCACATGAAGCAGCACGACTTCTTCAAGTCCGCCATGCCCGAAGGCTACGTCCAGGAGCGCACCATCT
TCTTCAAGGACGACGGCAACTACAAGACCCGCGCCGAGGTGAAGTTCGAGGGCGACACCCTGGTGAACCG
CATCGAGCTGAAGGGCATCGACTTCAAGGAGGACGGCAACATCCTGGGGCACAAGCTGGAGTACAACTAC
AACAGCCACAACGTCTATATCATGGCCGACAAGCAGAAGAACGGCATCAAGGTGAACTTCAAGATCCGCC
ACAACATCGAGGACGGCAGCGTGCAGCTCGCCGACCACTACCAGCAGAACACCCCCATCGGCGACGGCCC
CGTGCTGCTGCCCGACAACCACTACCTGAGCACCCAGTCCGCCCTGAGCAAAGACCCCAACGAGAAGCGC
GATCACATGGTCCTGCTGGAGTTCGTGACCGCCGCCGGGATCACTCTCGGCATGGACGAGCTGTACAAGT
CCGGACTCAGATCTCGAGCTCAAGCTTCGAATTCTGGTGGTAGTGCTTCCGGACTCAGATCCACGGCAAG
CACGGAAAACTTTAAAAATGTTAAAGAAAAATATCAGCAAATGCGAGGTGATGCTTTAAAAACAGAAATC
CTGGCTGATTTCAAGGATAAACTGGCTGAAGCTACCGATGAACAGAGCCTTAAGCAAATTGTTGCTGAAT
TGAAAAGTAAAGATGAATATAGAATTTTGGCTAAGGGGCAAGGGTTAACAACCCAGCTTTTAGGGTTAAA
GACAAGTTCAGTGTCTTCATTTGAGAAAATGGTTGAGGAAACAAGAGAAAGTATTAAGTCTCAAGAAAGA
CAAACCATTAAGATAAAAGGTGGTAGTGCTGTCGACGGTGGTAGTGCTTCCGGACTCAGATCCACGGCAA
GCACGGAAAACTTTAAAAATGTTAAAGAAAAATATCAGCAAATGCGAGGTGATGCTTTAAAAACAGAAAT
CCTGGCTGATTTCAAGGATAAACTGGCTGAAGCTACCGATGAACAGAGCCTTAAGCAAATTGTTGCTGAA
TTGAAAAGTAAAGATGAATATAGAATTTTGGCTAAGGGGCAAGGGTTAACAACCCAGCTTTTAGGGTTAA
AGACAAGTTCAGTGTCTTCATTTGAGAAAATGGTTGAGGAAACAAGAGAAAGTATTAAGTCTCAAGAAAG
ACAAACCATTAAGATAAAATAAGGATCCACCGGATCTAGATAACTGATCATAATCAGCCATACCACATTT
GTAGAGGTTTTACTTGCTTTAAAAAACCTCCCACACCTCCCCCTGAACCTGAAACATAAAATGAATGCAA
TTGTTGTTGTTAACTTGTTTATTGCAGCTTATAATGGTTACAAATAAAGCAATAGCATCACAAATTTCAC
AAATAAAGCATTTTTTTCACTGCATTCTAGTTGTGGTTTGTCCAAACTCATCAATGTATCTTAACGCGTA
AATTGTAAGCGTTAATATTTTGTTAAAATTCGCGTTAAATTTTTGTTAAATCAGCTCATTTTTTAACCAA
TAGGCCGAAATCGGCAAAATCCCTTATAAATCAAAAGAATAGACCGAGATAGGGT
[37 nt withheld, positions 2436-2472]
AAAGAACGTGGACTCCAACGTCAAAGG
[49 nt withheld, positions 2500-2548]
T
[91 nt withheld, positions 2550-2640]
G
[124 nt withheld, positions 2642-2765]
CAGGTGGCACTTTTCGGGGAAATGTGCGCGGAACCCCTATTTGTTTATTTTTCTAAATACATTCAAATAT
GTATCCGCTCATGAGACAATAACCCTGATAAATGCTTCAATAATATTGAAAAAGGAAGAGTCCTGAGGCG
GAAAGAACCAGCTGTGGAATGTGTGTCAGTTAGGGTGTGGAAAGTCCCCAGGCTCCCCAGCAGGCAGAAG
TATGCAAAGCATGCATCTCAATTAGTCAGCAACCAGGTGTGGAAAGTCCCCAGGCTCCCCAGCAGGCAGA
AGTATGCAAAGCATGCATCTCAATTAGTCAGCAACCATAGTCCCGCCCCTAACTCCGCCCATCCCGCCCC
TAACTCCGCCCAGTTCCGCCCATTCTCCGCCCCATGGCTGACTAATTTTTTTTATTTATGCAGAGGCCGA
GGCCGCCTCGGCCTCTGAGCTATTCCAGAAGTAGTGAGGAGGCTTTTTTGGAGGCCTAGGCTTTTGCAAA
GATCGATCAAGAGACAGGATGAGGATCGTTTCGCATGATTGAACAAGATGGATTGCACGCAGGTTCTCCG
GCCGCTTGGGTGGAGAGGCTATTCGGCTATGACTGGGCACAACAGACAATCGGCTGCTCTGATGCCGCCG
TGTTCCGGCTGTCAGCGCAGGGGCGCCCGGTTCTTTTTGTCAAGACCGACCTGTCCGGTGCCCTGAATGA
ACTGCAAGACGAGGCAGCGCGGCTATCGTGGCTGGCCACGACGGGCGTTCCTTGCGCAGCTGTGCTCGAC
GTTGTCACTGAAGCGGGAAGGGACTGGCTGCTATTGGGCGAAGTGCCGGGGCAGGATCTCCTGTCATCTC
ACCTTGCTCCTGCCGAGAAAGTATCCATCATGGCTGATGCAATGCGGCGGCTGCATACGCTTGATCCGGC
TACCTGCCCATTCGACCACCAAGCGAAACATCGCATCGAGCGAGCACGTACTCGGATGGAAGCCGGTCTT
GTCGATCAGGATGATCTGGACGAAGAGCATCAGGGGCTCGCGCCAGCCGAACTGTTCGCCAGGCTCAAGG
CGAGCATGCCCGACGGCGAGGATCTCGTCGTGACCCATGGCGATGCCTGCTTGCCGAATATCATGGTGGA
AAATGGCCGCTTTTCTGGATTCATCGACTGTGGCCGGCTGGGTGTGGCGGACCGCTATCAGGACATAGCG
TTGGCTACCCGTGATATTGCTGAAGAGCTTGGCGGCGAATGGGCTGACCGCTTCCTCGTGCTTTACGGTA
TCGCCGCTCCCGATTCGCAGCGCATCGCCTTCTATCGCCTTCTTGACGAGTTCTTCTGAGCGGGACTCTG
GGGTTCGAAATGACCGACCAAGCGACGCCCAACCTGCCATCACGAGATTTCGATTCCACCGCCGCCTTCT
ATGAAAGGTTGGGCTTCGGAATCGTTTTCCGGGACGCCGGCTGGATGATCCTCCAGCGCGGGGATCTCAT
GCTGGAGTTCTTCGCCCACCCTAGGGGGAGGCTAACTGAAACACGGAAGGAGACAATACCGGAAGGAACC
CGCGCTATGACGGCAATAAAAAGACAGAATAAAACGCACGGTGTTGGGTCGTTTGTTCATAAACGCGGGG
TTCGGTCCCAGGGCTGGCACTCTGTCGATACCCCACCGAGACCCCATTGGGGCCAATACGCCCGCGTTTC
TTCCTTTTCCCCACCCCACCCCCCAAGTTCGGGTGAAGGCCCAGGGCTCGCAGCCAACGTCGGGGCGGCA
GGCCCTGCCATAGCCTCAGGTTACTCATATATACTTTAGATTGATTTAAAACTTCATTTTTAATTTAAAA
GGATCTAGGTGAAGATCCTTTTTGATAATCTCATGACCAAAATCCCTTAACGTGAGTTTTCGTTCCACTG
AGCGTCAGACCCCGTAGAAAAGATCAAAGGATCTTCTTGAGATCCTTTTTTTCTGCGCGTAATCTGCTGC
TTGCAAACAAAAAAACCACCGCTACCAGCGGTGGTTTGTTTGCCGGATCAAGAGCTACCAACTCTTTTTC
CGAAGGTAACTGGCTTCAGCAGAGCGCAGATACCAAATACTGTTCTTCTAGTGTAGCCGTAGTTAGGCCA
CCACTTCAAGAACTCTGTAGCACCGCCTACATACCTCGCTCTGCTAATCCTGTTACCAGTGGCTGCTGCC
AGTGGCGATAAGTCGTGTCTTACCGGGTTGGACTCAAGACGATAGTTACCGGATAAGGCGCAGCGGTCGG
GCTGAACGGGGGGTTCGTGCACACAGCCCAGCTTGGAGCGAACGACCTACACCGAACTGAGATACCTACA
GCGTGAGCTATGAGAAAGCGCCACGCTTCCCGAAGGGAGAAAGGCGGACAGGTATCCGGTAAGCGGCAGG
GTCGGAACAGGAGAGCGCACGAGGGAGCTTCCAGGGGGAAACGCCTGGTATCTTTATAGTCCTGTCGGGT
TTCGCCACCTCTGACTTGAGCGTCGATTTTTGTGATGCTCGTCAGGGGGGCGGAGCCTATGGAAAAACGC
CAGCAACGCGGCCTTTTTACGGTTCCTGGCCTTTTGCTGGCCTTTTGCTCACATGTTCTTTCCTGCGTTA
TCCCCTGATTCTGTGGATAACCGTATTACCGCCATGCAT
