Features (pLannotate 1.2.2; 16 found; start..end, strand, type, name):
     61..364     +  enhancer       CMV enhancer: human cytomegalovirus immediate early enhancer
    365..568     +  promoter       CMV promoter: human cytomegalovirus (CMV) immediate early promoter
    613..1329    +  CDS            EGFP: EGFP is a basic (constitutively fluorescent) green fluorescent protein published in 1996, derived from Aequorea victoria. It is reported to be a rapidly-maturing weak dimer with moderate acid sensitivity.
   1330..1366    +  misc_feature   MCS (fragment): multiple cloning site
   1393..1698    +  CDS            P4M: high-affinity phosphatidylinositol 4-phosphate binding module of SidM (DrrA) from Legionella pneumophila (Hammond et al., 2014)
   1744..2049    +  CDS            P4M: high-affinity phosphatidylinositol 4-phosphate binding module of SidM (DrrA) from Legionella pneumophila (Hammond et al., 2014)
   2075..2159    +  CDS            large T antigen (fragment): large T antigen from SV40 (simian virus 40)
   2182..2303    +  polyA_signal   SV40 poly(A) signal: SV40 polyadenylation signal
   2337..2765    -  rep_origin     f1 ori (sequence partly withheld): f1 bacteriophage origin of replication; arrow indicates direction of (+) strand synthesis
   2792..2896    +  promoter       AmpR promoter: bla
   2898..3255    +  promoter       SV40 promoter: SV40 enhancer and early promoter
   3290..4084    +  CDS            NeoR/KanR: aminoglycoside phosphotransferase from Tn5; aph(3')-II (or nptII); confers resistance to neomycin, kanamycin, and G418 (Geneticin®)
   4105..4257    +  CDS            ble (fragment): BLE_KLEPN - Experimental evidence at protein level: Swiss-Prot protein existence level 1. Binding protein with a strong affinity to the bleomycin family of antibiotics. Binds to CL990; an antimitotic-antibiotic compound. From Klebsiella pneumoniae.
   4316..4363    +  polyA_signal   HSV TK poly(A) signal: herpes simplex virus thymidine kinase polyadenylation signal (Cole and Stacy, 1985)
   4454..4470    -  polyA_signal   bGH poly(A) signal (fragment): bovine growth hormone polyadenylation signal
   4692..5280    +  rep_origin     ori: high-copy-number ColE1/pMB1/pBR322/pUC origin of replication
>Addgene plasmid #51472 | GFP-P4M-SidMx2 | analyzer sequence | sequence record 78544
TAGTTATTAATAGTAATCAATTACGGGGTCATTAGTTCATAGCCCATATATGGAGTTCCGCGTTACATAA
CTTACGGTAAATGGCCCGCCTGGCTGACCGCCCAACGACCCCCGCCCATTGACGTCAATAATGACGTATG
TTCCCATAGTAACGCCAATAGGGACTTTCCATTGACGTCAATGGGTGGAGTATTTACGGTAAACTGCCCA
CTTGGCAGTACATCAAGTGTATCATATGCCAAGTACGCCCCCTATTGACGTCAATGACGGTAAATGGCCC
GCCTGGCATTATGCCCAGTACATGACCTTATGGGACTTTCCTACTTGGCAGTACATCTACGTATTAGTCA
TCGCTATTACCATGGTGATGCGGTTTTGGCAGTACATCAATGGGCGTGGATAGCGGTTTGACTCACGGGG
ATTTCCAAGTCTCCACCCCATTGACGTCAATGGGAGTTTGTTTTGGCACCAAAATCAACGGGACTTTCCA
AAATGTCGTAACAACTCCGCCCCATTGACGCAAATGGGCGGTAGGCGTGTACGGTGGGAGGTCTATATAA
GCAGAGCTGGTTTAGTGAACCGTCAGATCCGCTAGCGCTACCGGTCGCCACCATGGTGAGCAAGGGCGAG
GAGCTGTTCACCGGGGTGGTGCCCATCCTGGTCGAGCTGGACGGCGACGTAAACGGCCACAAGTTCAGCG
TGTCCGGCGAGGGCGAGGGCGATGCCACCTACGGCAAGCTGACCCTGAAGTTCATCTGCACCACCGGCAA
GCTGCCCGTGCCCTGGCCCACCCTCGTGACCACCCTGACCTACGGCGTGCAGTGCTTCAGCCGCTACCCC
GACCACATGAAGCAGCACGACTTCTTCAAGTCCGCCATGCCCGAAGGCTACGTCCAGGAGCGCACCATCT
TCTTCAAGGACGACGGCAACTACAAGACCCGCGCCGAGGTGAAGTTCGAGGGCGACACCCTGGTGAACCG
CATCGAGCTGAAGGGCATCGACTTCAAGGAGGACGGCAACATCCTGGGGCACAAGCTGGAGTACAACTAC
AACAGCCACAACGTCTATATCATGGCCGACAAGCAGAAGAACGGCATCAAGGTGAACTTCAAGATCCGCC
ACAACATCGAGGACGGCAGCGTGCAGCTCGCCGACCACTACCAGCAGAACACCCCCATCGGCGACGGCCC
CGTGCTGCTGCCCGACAACCACTACCTGAGCACCCAGTCCGCCCTGAGCAAAGACCCCAACGAGAAGCGC
GATCACATGGTCCTGCTGGAGTTCGTGACCGCCGCCGGGATCACTCTCGGCATGGACGAGCTGTACAAGT
CCGGACTCAGATCTCGAGCTCAAGCTTCGAATTCTGGTGGTAGTGCTTCCGGACTCAGATCCACGGCAAG
CACGGAAAACTTTAAAAATGTTAAAGAAAAATATCAGCAAATGCGAGGTGATGCTTTAAAAACAGAAATC
CTGGCTGATTTCAAGGATAAACTGGCTGAAGCTACCGATGAACAGAGCCTTAAGCAAATTGTTGCTGAAT
TGAAAAGTAAAGATGAATATAGAATTTTGGCTAAGGGGCAAGGGTTAACAACCCAGCTTTTAGGGTTAAA
GACAAGTTCAGTGTCTTCATTTGAGAAAATGGTTGAGGAAACAAGAGAAAGTATTAAGTCTCAAGAAAGA
CAAACCATTAAGATAAAAGGTGGTAGTGCTGTCGACGGTGGTAGTGCTTCCGGACTCAGATCCACGGCAA
GCACGGAAAACTTTAAAAATGTTAAAGAAAAATATCAGCAAATGCGAGGTGATGCTTTAAAAACAGAAAT
CCTGGCTGATTTCAAGGATAAACTGGCTGAAGCTACCGATGAACAGAGCCTTAAGCAAATTGTTGCTGAA
TTGAAAAGTAAAGATGAATATAGAATTTTGGCTAAGGGGCAAGGGTTAACAACCCAGCTTTTAGGGTTAA
AGACAAGTTCAGTGTCTTCATTTGAGAAAATGGTTGAGGAAACAAGAGAAAGTATTAAGTCTCAAGAAAG
ACAAACCATTAAGATAAAATAAGGATCCACCGGATCTAGATAACTGATCATAATCAGCCATACCACATTT
GTAGAGGTTTTACTTGCTTTAAAAAACCTCCCACACCTCCCCCTGAACCTGAAACATAAAATGAATGCAA
TTGTTGTTGTTAACTTGTTTATTGCAGCTTATAATGGTTACAAATAAAGCAATAGCATCACAAATTTCAC
AAATAAAGCATTTTTTTCACTGCATTCTAGTTGTGGTTTGTCCAAACTCATCAATGTATCTTAACGCGTA
AATTGTAAGCGTTAATATTTTGTTAAAATTCGCGTTAAATTTTTGTTAAATCAGCTCATTTTTTAACCAA
TAGGCCGAAATCGGCAAAATCCCTTATAAATCAAAAGAATAGACCGAGATAGGGT
[37 nt withheld, positions 2436-2472]
AAAGAACGTGGACTCCAACGTCAAAGG
[49 nt withheld, positions 2500-2548]
T
[91 nt withheld, positions 2550-2640]
G
[124 nt withheld, positions 2642-2765]
CAGGTGGCACTTTTCGGGGAAATGTGCGCGGAACCCCTATTTGTTTATTTTTCTAAATACATTCAAATAT
GTATCCGCTCATGAGACAATAACCCTGATAAATGCTTCAATAATATTGAAAAAGGAAGAGTCCTGAGGCG
GAAAGAACCAGCTGTGGAATGTGTGTCAGTTAGGGTGTGGAAAGTCCCCAGGCTCCCCAGCAGGCAGAAG
TATGCAAAGCATGCATCTCAATTAGTCAGCAACCAGGTGTGGAAAGTCCCCAGGCTCCCCAGCAGGCAGA
AGTATGCAAAGCATGCATCTCAATTAGTCAGCAACCATAGTCCCGCCCCTAACTCCGCCCATCCCGCCCC
TAACTCCGCCCAGTTCCGCCCATTCTCCGCCCCATGGCTGACTAATTTTTTTTATTTATGCAGAGGCCGA
GGCCGCCTCGGCCTCTGAGCTATTCCAGAAGTAGTGAGGAGGCTTTTTTGGAGGCCTAGGCTTTTGCAAA
GATCGATCAAGAGACAGGATGAGGATCGTTTCGCATGATTGAACAAGATGGATTGCACGCAGGTTCTCCG
GCCGCTTGGGTGGAGAGGCTATTCGGCTATGACTGGGCACAACAGACAATCGGCTGCTCTGATGCCGCCG
TGTTCCGGCTGTCAGCGCAGGGGCGCCCGGTTCTTTTTGTCAAGACCGACCTGTCCGGTGCCCTGAATGA
ACTGCAAGACGAGGCAGCGCGGCTATCGTGGCTGGCCACGACGGGCGTTCCTTGCGCAGCTGTGCTCGAC
GTTGTCACTGAAGCGGGAAGGGACTGGCTGCTATTGGGCGAAGTGCCGGGGCAGGATCTCCTGTCATCTC
ACCTTGCTCCTGCCGAGAAAGTATCCATCATGGCTGATGCAATGCGGCGGCTGCATACGCTTGATCCGGC
TACCTGCCCATTCGACCACCAAGCGAAACATCGCATCGAGCGAGCACGTACTCGGATGGAAGCCGGTCTT
GTCGATCAGGATGATCTGGACGAAGAGCATCAGGGGCTCGCGCCAGCCGAACTGTTCGCCAGGCTCAAGG
CGAGCATGCCCGACGGCGAGGATCTCGTCGTGACCCATGGCGATGCCTGCTTGCCGAATATCATGGTGGA
AAATGGCCGCTTTTCTGGATTCATCGACTGTGGCCGGCTGGGTGTGGCGGACCGCTATCAGGACATAGCG
TTGGCTACCCGTGATATTGCTGAAGAGCTTGGCGGCGAATGGGCTGACCGCTTCCTCGTGCTTTACGGTA
TCGCCGCTCCCGATTCGCAGCGCATCGCCTTCTATCGCCTTCTTGACGAGTTCTTCTGAGCGGGACTCTG
GGGTTCGAAATGACCGACCAAGCGACGCCCAACCTGCCATCACGAGATTTCGATTCCACCGCCGCCTTCT
ATGAAAGGTTGGGCTTCGGAATCGTTTTCCGGGACGCCGGCTGGATGATCCTCCAGCGCGGGGATCTCAT
GCTGGAGTTCTTCGCCCACCCTAGGGGGAGGCTAACTGAAACACGGAAGGAGACAATACCGGAAGGAACC
CGCGCTATGACGGCAATAAAAAGACAGAATAAAACGCACGGTGTTGGGTCGTTTGTTCATAAACGCGGGG
TTCGGTCCCAGGGCTGGCACTCTGTCGATACCCCACCGAGACCCCATTGGGGCCAATACGCCCGCGTTTC
TTCCTTTTCCCCACCCCACCCCCCAAGTTCGGGTGAAGGCCCAGGGCTCGCAGCCAACGTCGGGGCGGCA
GGCCCTGCCATAGCCTCAGGTTACTCATATATACTTTAGATTGATTTAAAACTTCATTTTTAATTTAAAA
GGATCTAGGTGAAGATCCTTTTTGATAATCTCATGACCAAAATCCCTTAACGTGAGTTTTCGTTCCACTG
AGCGTCAGACCCCGTAGAAAAGATCAAAGGATCTTCTTGAGATCCTTTTTTTCTGCGCGTAATCTGCTGC
TTGCAAACAAAAAAACCACCGCTACCAGCGGTGGTTTGTTTGCCGGATCAAGAGCTACCAACTCTTTTTC
CGAAGGTAACTGGCTTCAGCAGAGCGCAGATACCAAATACTGTCCTTCTAGTGTAGCCGTAGTTAGGCCA
CCACTTCAAGAACTCTGTAGCACCGCCTACATACCTCGCTCTGCTAATCCTGTTACCAGTGGCTGCTGCC
AGTGGCGATAAGTCGTGTCTTACCGGGTTGGACTCAAGACGATAGTTACCGGATAAGGCGCAGCGGTCGG
GCTGAACGGGGGGTTCGTGCACACAGCCCAGCTTGGAGCGAACGACCTACACCGAACTGAGATACCTACA
GCGTGAGCTATGAGAAAGCGCCACGCTTCCCGAAGGGAGAAAGGCGGACAGGTATCCGGTAAGCGGCAGG
GTCGGAACAGGAGAGCGCACGAGGGAGCTTCCAGGGGGAAACGCCTGGTATCTTTATAGTCCTGTCGGGT
TTCGCCACCTCTGACTTGAGCGTCGATTTTTGTGATGCTCGTCAGGGGGGCGGAGCCTATGGAAAAACGC
CAGCAACGCGGCCTTTTTACGGTTCCTGGCCTTTTGCTGGCCTTTTGCTCACATGTTCTTTCCTGCGTTA
TCCCCTGATTCTGTGGATAACCGTATTACCGCCATGCAT
