>Addgene plasmid #51472 | GFP-P4M-SidMx2 | addgene partial sequence | sequence record 81893 | EGFP-C 5'-CATGGTCCTGCTGGAGTTCGTG-3'
AGTCCGGACTCAGATCTCGAGCTCAAGCTTCGAATTCTGGTGGTAGTGCTTCCGGACTCAGATCCACGGC
AAGCACGGAAAACTTTAAAAATGTTAAAGAAAAATATCAGCAAATGCGAGGTGATGCTTTAAAAACAGAA
ATCCTGGCTGATTTCAAGGATAAACTGGCTGAAGCTACCGATGAACAGAGCCTTAAGCAAATTGTTGCTG
AATTGAAAAGTAAAGATGAATATAGAATTTTGGCTAAGGGGCAAGGGTTAACAACCCAGCTTTTAGGGTT
AAAGACAAGTTCAGTGTCTTCATTTGAGAAAATGGTTGAGGAAACAAGAGAAAGTATTAAGTCTCAAGAA
AGACAAACCATTAAGATAAAAGGTGGTAGTGCTGTCGACGGTGGTAGTGCTTCCGGACTCAGATCCACGG
CAAGCACGGAAAACTTTAAAAATGTTAAAGAAAAATATCAGCAAATGCGAGGTGATGCTTTAAAAACAGA
AATCCTGGCTGATTTCAAGGATAAACTGGCTGAAGCTACCGATGAACAGAGCCTTAAGCAAATTGTTGCT
GAATTGAAAAGTAAAGATGAATATAGAATTTTGGCTAAGGGGCAAGGGTTAACAACCCAGCTTTTAGGGT
TAAAGACAAGTTCAGTGTCTTCATTTGAGAAAATGGTTGAGGAAACAAGAGAAAGTATTAAGTCTCAAGA
AAGACAAACCATTAAGATAAAATAAGGATCCACCGGATCTAGATAACTGATCATAATCAGCCATACCACA
TTTGTAGAGGTTTTACTTGCTTTAAAAAACCTCCCACACCTCCCCCTGAACCTGAAACATAAAATGAATG
CAATTGTTGTTGTTAACTTGTTTATTGCAGCT
